>Addgene plasmid #188820 | Portal_Minorna | addgene full sequence | sequence record 369838 | Addgene NGS Result
CGGTATTTCACACCGCATATGGTGCACTCTCAGTACAATCTGCTCTGATGCCGCATAGTTAAGCCAGTAT
ACACTCCGCTATCGCTACGTGACTGGGTCATGGCTGCGCCCCGACACCCGCCAACACCCGCTGACGCGCC
CTGACGGGCTTGTCTGCTCCCGGCATCCGCTTACAGACAAGCTGTGACCGTCTCCGGGAGCTGCATGTGT
CAGAGGTTTTCACCGTCATCACCGAAACGCGCGAGGCAGCAGATCAATTCGCGCGCGAAGGCGAAGCGGC
ATGCATAATGTGCCTGTCAAATGGACGAAGCAGGGATTCTGCAAACCCTATGCTACTCCGTCAAGCCGTC
AATTGTCTGATTCGTTACCAATTATGACAACTTGACGGCTACATCATTCACTTTTTCTTCACAACCGGCA
CGGAACTCGCTCGGGCTGGCCCCGGTGCATTTTTTAAATACCCGCGAGAAATAGAGTTGATCGTCAAAAC
CAACATTGCGACCGACGGTGGCGATAGGCATCCGGGTGGTGCTCAAAAGCAGCTTCGCCTGGCTGATACG
TTGGTCCTCGCGCCAGCTTAAGACGCTAATCCCTAACTGCTGGCGGAAAAGATGTGACAGACGCGACGGC
GACAAGCAAACATGCTGTGCGACGCTGGCGATATCAAAATTGCTGTCTGCCAGGTGATCGCTGATGTACT
GACAAGCCTCGCGTACCCGATTATCCATCGGTGGATGGAGCGACTCGTTAATCGCTTCCATGCGCCGCAG
TAACAATTGCTCAAGCAGATTTATCGCCAGCAGCTCCGAATAGCGCCCTTCCCCTTGCCCGGCGTTAATG
ATTTGCCCAAACAGGTCGCTGAAATGCGGCTGGTGCGCTTCATCCGGGCGAAAGAACCCCGTATTGGCAA
ATATTGACGGCCAGTTAAGCCATTCATGCCAGTAGGCGCGCGGACGAAAGTAAACCCACTGGTGATACCA
TTCGCGAGCCTCCGGATGACGACCGTAGTGATGAATCTCTCCTGGCGGGAACAGCAAAATATCACCCGGT
CGGCAAACAAATTCTCGTCCCTGATTTTTCACCACCCCCTGACCGCGAATGGTGAGATTGAGAATATAAC
CTTTCATTCCCAGCGGTCGGTCGATAAAAAAATCGAGATAACCGTTGGCCTCAATCGGCGTTAAACCCGC
CACCAGATGGGCATTAAACGAGTATCCCGGCAGCAGGGGATCATTTTGCGCTTCAGCCATACTTTTCATA
CTCCCGCCATTCAGAGAAGAAACCAATTGTCCATATTGCATCAGACATTGCCGTCACTGCGTCTTTTACT
GGCTCTTCTCGCTAACCAAACCGGTAACCCCGCTTATTAAAAGCATTCTGTAACAAAGCGGGACCAAAGC
CATGACAAAAACGCGTAACAAAAGTGTCTATAATCACGGCAGAAAAGTCCACATTGATTATTTGCACGGC
GTCACACTTTGCTATGCCATAGCATTTTTATCCATAAGATTAGCGGATCCTACCTGACGCTTTTTATCGC
AACTCTCTACTGTTTCTCCATACCCGTTTTTTGGGCTAACAGGAGGAATTAACCATGGATTATAAGAAAA
CCCTGGCGGAGCTGTTTCTGGGTGACCAGGATGCGGGCGTTCTGGACGCGAGCGAGAAGTTCGCGGAATG
GACCCTGCCGACCATCTTTACCCGTGAACTGTATACCGATGGCCGTCGTATGCAGCTGAGCCGTGACTAC
CAGAGCACCGGTGCGCAACTGGTTAACACCGCGGCGACCAAGATCGTGGGTGCGCTGTTCCCGCAAGGCA
CCAGCTTCTTTCGTTTTAGCAAAAGCGCGGCGCTGGATAACTTCATTAGCAGCCTGGGTAGCAGCAGCAC
CGCGGAGAGCCGTCTGAGCGAGGTTGAAAACACCGCGAGCCAGAAGGTGTTTGAAAAAGACGGTTACGCG
GCGAAGCTGCAAGCGGTTAAACTGCTGCTGATCACCGGTAACGCGCTGGAGTATATTGATGAACGTACCG
GCAAAAGCATCATTTACAGCGTTCGTAACTTCACCGTGCGTCGTGACGGCAGCGGTAACGTGCTGCGTCT
GATCATTAAGGAGCGTGCGAGCATCCAGGACCTGCCGGAAGATATTCAAAAAGCGCACTACAACGGCCGT
GATCCGTATAGCGACATCGATATTTACACCGCGGCGTGCCGTAAGATTAAACACCTGCCGAACGGCGAGG
AAGCGGTTAGCTACGAGGTTTATCAGGAAGTGGACGGCCGTCGTCTGGGCGAGAGCAGCACCTATCCGGA
GCTGGAACTGCCGTACAACGTGCTGGTTTGGAACCTGGTTAACGGCGAGCACTATGGCCGTGGTCTGGTG
GAAGACTACGCGGGTGATTTTGCGCGTCTGAGCGTGCTGACCGAGGCGCTGACCAACTACGAGATCGAAG
CGAGCCGTCTGATTCCGATGGTTGATGCGAGCAGCGGTCTGGACGTGGATGAATTTAGCCAAGCGGAGAC
CGGTGAAGCGGTGCAAGTTGGTGGCGGTGGCAGCAACGGTAACACCAAGAGCCCGGTTACCGCGTATGAG
GGTGGCGCGGCGCAGAAAATCCAATGGATTGCGAGCGATATCCAGATGCTGGAACAAAAGCTGGCGCGTG
CGTTCATGTACACCGGTAACGCGCGTCAGGGTGAACGTGTGACCGCGTATGAAATTCGTCAAAACGCGAA
AGAGGCGGAATACGCGATGGGTGGCGGTTTTAGCATCCTGAGCGACAGCTGGCTGCGTAAACTGGCGTAC
CTGTATACCATTGTTGCGTATCCGAAGTTCAAAGTGTACCTGACCGAGGGTGTGGTTGATATCAACGTGA
TGGTTGGCACCGCGGCGCTGGCGAAAGCGGCGGCGGCGGACAAACTGCTGGAGGCGACCCAGGCGATGCA
ACTGGCGATCCCGGTTCTGAAGCAGCTGACCCCGCGTTTTAACGAAGACGCGTGCGTTGATTGGTACCTG
GACGCGTATGGCATTGTGAGCGGTCCGTTCATGCTGACCGAGGAACAGCTGCAAGAAAAACAACAGGTGC
AGGACAACGCGGCGGCGGCGAGCGCGGCGCAGGCGCAAAGCCAGGTTCAAGATCTGCAAGCGGCGGACCC
GACCGTGGCGGGTCAGCAACTGGGCCTGCTGCCGGGCTAATGCCAGGCATCAAATTAAGCAGAAGGCCAT
CCTGACGGATGGCCTTTTTGCGTTTCTACAAACTCTTTTGTTTATTTTTCTAAATACATTCAAATATGTA
TCCGCTCATGAGACAATAACCCTGATAAATGCTTCAATAATATTGAAAAAGGAAGAGTATGAGTATTCAA
CATTTCCGTGTCGCCCTTATTCCCTTTTTTGCGGCATTTTGCCTTCCTGTTTTTGCTCACCCAGAAACGC
TGGTGAAAGTAAAAGATGCTGAAGATCAGTTGGGTGCACGAGTGGGTTACATCGAACTGGATCTCAACAG
CGGTAAGATCCTTGAGAGTTTTCGCCCCGAAGAACGTTTTCCAATGATGAGCACTTTTAAAGTTCTGCTA
TGTGGCGCGGTATTATCCCGTGTTGACGCCGGGCAAGAGCAACTCGGTCGCCGCATACACTATTCTCAGA
ATGACTTGGTTGAGTACTCACCAGTCACAGAAAAGCATCTTACGGATGGCATGACAGTAAGAGAATTATG
CAGTGCTGCCATAACCATGAGTGATAACACTGCGGCCAACTTACTTCTGACAACGATCGGAGGACCGAAG
GAGCTAACCGCTTTTTTGCACAACATGGGGGATCATGTAACTCGCCTTGATCGTTGGGAACCGGAGCTGA
ATGAAGCCATACCAAACGACGAGCGTGACACCACGATGCCTGTAGCAATGGCAACAACGTTGCGCAAACT
ATTAACTGGCGAACTACTTACTCTAGCTTCCCGGCAACAATTAATAGACTGGATGGAGGCGGATAAAGTT
GCAGGACCACTTCTGCGCTCGGCCCTTCCGGCTGGCTGGTTTATTGCTGATAAATCTGGAGCCGGTGAGC
GTGGGTCTCGCGGTATCATTGCAGCACTGGGGCCAGATGGTAAGCCCTCCCGTATCGTAGTTATCTACAC
GACGGGGAGTCAGGCAACTATGGATGAACGAAATAGACAGATCGCTGAGATAGGTGCCTCACTGATTAAG
CATTGGTAACTGTCAGACCAAGTTTACTCATATATACTTTAGATTGATTTAAAACTTCATTTTTAATTTA
AAAGGATCTAGGTGAAGATCCTTTTTGATAATCTCATGACCAAAATCCCTTAACGTGAGTTTTCGTTCCA
CTGAGCGTCAGACCCCGTAGAAAAGATCAAAGGATCTTCTTGAGATCCTTTTTTTCTGCGCGTAATCTGC
TGCTTGCAAACAAAAAAACCACCGCTACCAGCGGTGGTTTGTTTGCCGGATCAAGAGCTACCAACTCTTT
TTCCGAAGGTAACTGGCTTCAGCAGAGCGCAGATACCAAATACTGTCCTTCTAGTGTAGCCGTAGTTAGG
CCACCACTTCAAGAACTCTGTAGCACCGCCTACATACCTCGCTCTGCTAATCCTGTTACCAGTGGCTGCT
GCCAGTGGCGATAAGTCGTGTCTTACCGGGTTGGACTCAAGACGATAGTTACCGGATAAGGCGCAGCGGT
CGGGCTGAACGGGGGGTTCGTGCACACAGCCCAGCTTGGAGCGAACGACCTACACCGAACTGAGATACCT
ACAGCGTGAGCTATGAGAAAGCGCCACGCTTCCCGAAGGGAGAAAGGCGGACAGGTATCCGGTAAGCGGC
AGGGTCGGAACAGGAGAGCGCACGAGGGAGCTTCCAGGGGGAAACGCCTGGTATCTTTATAGTCCTGTCG
GGTTTCGCCACCTCTGACTTGAGCGTCGATTTTTGTGATGCTCGTCAGGGGGGCGGAGCCTATGGAAAAA
CGCCAGCAACGCGGCCTTTTTACGGTTCCTGGCCTTTTGCTGGCCTTTTGCTCACATGTTCTTTCCTGCG
TTATCCCCTGATTCTGTGGATAACCGTATTACCGCCTTTGAGTGAGCTGATACCGCTCGCCGCAGCCGAA
CGACCGAGCGCAGCGAGTCAGTGAGCGAGGAAGCGGAAGAGCGCCTGATGCGGTATTTTCTCCTTACGCA
TCTGTG
Features (pLannotate 1.2.2; 8 found; start..end, strand, type, name):
    210..250     -  CDS            rop (fragment): Rop protein, which maintains plasmids at low copy number; rop
    372..1250    -  CDS            araC: L-arabinose regulatory protein; araC
   1277..1561    +  promoter       araBAD promoter: araBAD; promoter of the L-arabinose operon of E. coli; the araC regulatory gene is transcribed in the opposite direction (Guzman et al., 1995)
   3211..3238    +  terminator     rrnB T2 terminator: transcription terminator T2 from the E. coli rrnB gene
   3257..3348    +  promoter       AmpR promoter: bla
   3349..4209    +  CDS            AmpR: β-lactamase; bla; confers resistance to ampicillin, carbenicillin, and related antibiotics
   4380..4968    +  rep_origin     ori: high-copy-number ColE1/pMB1/pBR322/pUC origin of replication
   5154..108     -  misc_feature   bom (across the origin): basis of mobility region from pBR322
