[The description below was written by a language model from this plasmid's Addgene catalogue record and pLannotate feature annotations shown in this document.]
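Description:
Portal_Minorna is a bacterial expression plasmid built on a pBAD backbone that carries the portal protein gene from phage Minorna. The total construct is 5,186 bp, made up of a 3,590 bp backbone and a 1,596 bp insert introduced by Gibson cloning. It is propagated in E. coli through a ColE1/pMB1-type origin and is catalogued as high copy. Only a short fragment of the rop gene remains, alongside the pBR322-derived bom (basis of mobility) region. Selection is by ampicillin, with β-lactamase expressed from its own AmpR promoter.

Expression is controlled by the arabinose-inducible system typical of pBAD vectors. The araC regulator is encoded on the opposite strand and transcribed divergently from the araBAD promoter, so that transcription of the downstream gene is held off without L-arabinose and switched on when it is added. The annotation does not label the portal coding sequence itself, but the unannotated interval between the araBAD promoter and the rrnB T2 terminator is large enough to hold the stated insert, which is the expected position for it. No epitope or purification tags are annotated or recorded.

The associated publication concerns prokaryotic innate immunity acting through pattern recognition of conserved viral proteins. This suggests the plasmid is used to express a phage portal protein inducibly in bacteria, apart from phage infection, to test whether it is sensed by a host defence system. The record itself states the purpose only as supplying the portal protein from phage Minorna.
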