Addgene plasmid #188820: Portal_Minorna
Purpose: Portal protein from phage Minorna
Depositing lab: Feng Zhang. Depositing organization: Broad Institute. Publication: Prokaryotic innate immunity through pattern recognition of conserved viral proteins. Gao LA, Wilkinson ME, Strecker J, Makarova KS, Macrae RK, Koonin EV, Zhang F. Science. 2022 Aug 12;377(6607):eabm4096. doi: 10.1126/science.abm4096. Epub 2022 Aug 12. PubMed 35951700.
Backbone
  Vector backbone: pBAD
  Backbone size w/o insert (bp): 3590
  Total vector size (bp): 5186
  Vector type: Bacterial Expression
Growth in bacteria
  Bacterial resistance: Ampicillin, 100 μg/mL
  Growth temperature: 37°C
  Growth strain: DH5alpha
  Copy number: High Copy
Gene/Insert
  Gene/Insert name: Portal
  Insert size (bp): 1596
  GenBank ID: YP_009821007.1
  Cloning method: Gibson Cloning
  Sequencing primers: 5′ N/A
Terms and licenses: Academic/Nonprofit Terms; Industry Terms: Not Available to Industry
How to cite: Portal_Minorna was a gift from Feng Zhang (Addgene plasmid # 188820 ; http://n2t.net/addgene:188820 ; RRID:Addgene_188820)
